>Addgene plasmid #67134 | pCellFree_G03 ZFYVE9 | addgene partial sequence | sequence record 120748 | T7term 5'-GCTAGTTATTGCTCAGCGG-3'
GGTACCACGCGTACCCAACACACGGACACATGCACGAACACGCATGCAGAGAGATCATACATCATCTATA
GAGAAGTACACGTAAAAGTAAGACTCGTCGTCTGCCAGCTACAACCGAGAAGGCGACGTGAAAGGAACAA
GAAAGGAGGAGGAGGGCGGCCGCTTACACCACTTTGTACAAGAAAGTTGGGTTGTTTTCCAGAATATAAA
TGATGAGTTCCATGACAACGGGGCCCTCACTAAGCTGGCAGGCCCCTCCATGGATCACCGGCACCAAGGC
GCTGTCCAGATCATTCATGTACTGCGAGGGAAGGGGCTGGCCATTGCTCCCTGCTTGATAGCCAACCTGA
TCTGAGTCAAGTGTCACACGTAGTCCCAGTTTGGTCATTCCATCTTCCTTCAGAAGTTTCAGGTGAGGAC
AGAGAGCAAGGCAAAAAGCTTTGGCAACATGCTCAGTCAATCTACTGTGATCTGCAGGATCACTGAGGCA
ATTGTGCTGGTCATCGTTTTCTAGGAAAAACACCTCTGTCCATCTGATTACTTTTCCATTTGCTTTATAT
TCTGATCCATGGAATATCTTCACATTTGTTATAGTCTCCATGGACTTCCCATCTATAGGACTTACGACAC
CCTTGCTAACGTTCTTGTCATCATCCACCCACTGGATGTGGATGTGCTCCTGGGGTTCCTCCGCGTCCGC
CTTCCCACAGGTGATGGTGAAGTCCTTCATCTCTCGCAGTGCCTGCCTCAAGGAATCCATGTTCTCTGCA
GTAATCTGGACCATAACACCATCTTCCACAATACTGGACTTGGCAAGGTATCCAGAAGAGGATTTCAGAG
CGCCACTGAACACAAAGAAACTGGCACCAGTCACTTTTCTGGGCTGATTGTGAATACTGATAGCCTGGGT
CTGATAGTTTCCATCATCATTCTGTACACACACAAGATGAGAGTCTGCCTTT
