>Addgene plasmid #67134 | pCellFree_G03 ZFYVE9 | addgene partial sequence | sequence record 121777 | T7 5'-TAATACGACTCACTATAGGG-3'
TTTATTTTATTTTATTTTATTTTATTTTATTTTATTTAACCATGACAGTAATGTATAAAGTCTGTAAAGA
CATTAAACACGTAAGTGAAACCATGGGCACCTCTGGTCACCACCATCACCACCATCACCACGGCACAAGC
AAGGGCGAGGAGCTGTTCACCGGGGTGGTGCCCATCCTGGTCGAGCTGGACGGCGACGTAAACGGCCACA
AGTTCAGCGTGTCCGGCGAGGGCGAGGGCGATGCCACCTACGGCAAGCTGACCCTGAAGTTCATCTGCAC
CACCGGCAAGCTGCCCGTGCCCTGGCCCACCCTCGTGACCACCCTGACCTACGGCGTGCAGTGCTTCAGC
CGCTACCCCGACCACATGAAGCAGCACGACTTCTTCAAGTCCGCCATGCCCGAAGGCTACGTCCAGGAGC
GCACCATCTTCTTCAAGGACGACGGCAACTACAAGACCCGCGCCGAGGTGAAGTTC
