[The description below was written by a language model from this plasmid's Addgene catalogue record.]
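Description:
pCellFree_G03 ZFYVE9 is a cell-free expression plasmid built on the pCellFree_G03 backbone, designed to serve as a DNA template for in vitro transcription–translation reactions rather than for expression in living cells. It is propagated in E. coli as a high-copy plasmid under ampicillin selection. The record does not name the origin of replication, and no feature table is available, so finer details of the backbone, such as any translation-enhancing leader sequences upstream of the open reading frame, are not stated.

The insert is human ZFYVE9, encoding zinc finger FYVE domain-containing protein 9 (also known as SARA, MADHIP or SMADIP), and it carries an F1359I substitution relative to the reference protein. The coding sequence was introduced by Gateway recombination, so it is expected to be flanked by att recombination scars. Transcription is driven by a T7 promoter, meaning that T7 RNA polymerase must be present in the reaction to produce the mRNA. The use of a T7 terminator sequencing primer suggests a T7 terminator lies downstream of the insert. The backbone supplies two N-terminal fusion partners, a His tag and EGFP. The His tag allows affinity capture or detection of the product, while EGFP fluorescence gives a direct readout of yield and of how much intact fusion protein is made.

According to the record, the construct serves as a standard for cell-free expression benchmarking. It comes from a study that compared the performance of four cell-free protein expression systems, where a fluorescently tagged human protein provides a test case for assessing synthesis across different lysates.
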