Addgene plasmid #67134: pCellFree_G03 ZFYVE9
Purpose: Standard for cell-free expression benchmarking.
Depositing lab: Kirill Alexandrov. Depositing organization: University of Queensland. Publication: Performance benchmarking of four cell-free protein expression systems. Gagoski D, Polinkovsky ME, Mureev S, Kunert A, Johnston W, Gambin Y, Alexandrov K. Biotechnol Bioeng. 2015 Aug 24. doi: 10.1002/bit.25814. PubMed 26301602.
Backbone
  Vector backbone: pCellFree_G03
  Vector type: Cell-free expression
Growth in bacteria
  Bacterial resistance: Ampicillin, 100 μg/mL
  Growth temperature: 37°C
  Growth strain: DH5alpha
  Copy number: High Copy
Gene/Insert
  Gene/Insert name: ZFYVE9 (alt name: Zinc finger FYVE domain-containing protein 9)
  Species: H. sapiens (human)
  Mutation: F1359I
  Entrez Gene: ZFYVE9 (a.k.a. MADHIP, NSP, PPP1R173, SARA, SMADIP)
  Promoter: T7
  Tag / fusion protein: His (N terminal on backbone); EGFP (N terminal on backbone)
  Cloning method: Gateway Cloning
  Sequencing primers: 5′ EGFP-C; 3′ T7 terminal
Terms and licenses: Academic/Nonprofit Terms; Industry Terms: Not Available to Industry
How to cite: pCellFree_G03 ZFYVE9 was a gift from Kirill Alexandrov (Addgene plasmid # 67134 ; http://n2t.net/addgene:67134 ; RRID:Addgene_67134)
